>Addgene plasmid #60256 | pENTR D-TOPO-C3_7 | depositor full sequence | sequence record 96519 | Full Sequence
CTTTCCTGCGTTATCCCCTGATTCTGTGGATAACCGTATTACCGCCTTTGAGTGAGCTGATACCGCTCGC
CGCAGCCGAACGACCGAGCGCAGCGAGTCAGTGAGCGAGGAAGCGGAAGAGCGCCCAATACGCAAACCGC
CTCTCCCCGCGCGTTGGCCGATTCATTAATGCAGCTGGCACGACAGGTTTCCCGACTGGAAAGCGGGCAG
TGAGCGCAACGCAATTAATACGCGTACCGCTAGCCAGGAAGAGTTTGTAGAAACGCAAAAAGGCCATCCG
TCAGGATGGCCTTCTGCTTAGTTTGATGCCTGGCAGTTTATGGCGGGCGTCCTGCCCGCCACCCTCCGGG
CCGTTGCTTCACAACGTTCAAATCCGCTCCCGGCGGATTTGTCCTACTCAGGAGAGCGTTCACCGACAAA
CAACAGATAAAACGAAAGGCCCAGTCTTCCGACTGAGCCTTTCGTTTTATTTGATGCCTGGCAGTTCCCT
ACTCTCGCGTTAACGCTAGCATGGATGTTTTCCCAGTCACGACGTTGTAAAACGACGGCCAGTCTTAAGC
TCGGGCCCCAAATAATGATTTTATTTTGACTGATAGTGACCTGTTCGTTGCAACAAATTGATGAGCAATG
CTTTTTTATAATGCCAACTTTGTACAAAAAAGCAGGCTCCGCGGCCGCCCCCTTCACCGGAGGTCAGAGT
TGCCTACAAGGAGAATGGGTGTTCCAGTCTTCCAGGCAAGAAAAGATGACAGTCATAACCAGGAGGTCAC
TGCAGGAGAATGGGAGGAGGGCTGAGAAGTACCTTGGAGATGGAGCCAAGAGAACTTGGTCCTGAAGAAA
AGAGATGGTGTCAGCATAGATGAAATGAAAGGAACCCTTTCAGGCATGAAGGGAAAGCTAACCAAGAGCT
CACTCTGTGGAAGCTAAACAGTTAATTCGCAAGAGGAAGCTGCTAATCAAATGAACAAGTGTGAAGTGAA
AATGCCAACCCCAGTGAAGACGCAGCCAAAGCTGGCAAAGGCAAATGGAGAAAACGCAGGCAGCATCAGT
GAGCTGTTCCTGGAAATGGAGTCTAACTACATTAACGCATTCAGACAGAGGGAAACAGATGGTCGGTGTG
ATGTCCTCAGTCACTTCACAAGCTGGATAAATAATTGTTGCCAGGGAAGGAATAATAAAAGCAGGATTTT
GCCAACATGAGCTGTTGCCCTGGCCTTTGGTTCCGGGAGTGCTTCTGGAGGTGAGGAAAAAGAAAATAAA
TTGAGAGTGATGGAGGGAAATCAATTAGCCCCTCACAGATGGGCCTCTGACATCCTAGTGACTGTTATTG
TCGCTAATATGAGAGGTTAAGTAAGATGGGAAGAGAAATAACATGGAGGGATTGTATCCAGGGCTTCCTG
AGATAACCTTACAGCAGCAGGAGCACTCAAAGTGCTTGTGGAACAGCTGTGGAGGACAGGGCAGGGACCA
AGCCAGCCAAGCCAAGCTCCCCCGAGGGTGTGGAAAGTCAGGTTGACAGGAATGGCCTGAATCCATGAAG
GGTGGGCGCGCCGACCCAGCTTTCTTGTACAAAGTTGGCATTATAAGAAAGCATTGCTTATCAATTTGTT
GCAACGAACAGGTCACTATCAGTCAAAATAAAATCATTATTTGCCATCCAGCTGATATCCCCTATAGTGA
GTCGTATTACATGGTCATAGCTGTTTCCTGGCAGCTCTGGCCCGTGTCTCAAAATCTCTGATGTTACATT
GCACAAGATAAAAATATATCATCATGAACAATAAAACTGTCTGCTTACATAAACAGTAATACAAGGGGTG
TTATGAGCCATATTCAACGGGAAACGTCGAGGCCGCGATTAAATTCCAACATGGATGCTGATTTATATGG
GTATAAATGGGCTCGCGATAATGTCGGGCAATCAGGTGCGACAATCTATCGCTTGTATGGGAAGCCCGAT
GCGCCAGAGTTGTTTCTGAAACATGGCAAAGGTAGCGTTGCCAATGATGTTACAGATGAGATGGTCAGAC
TAAACTGGCTGACGGAATTTATGCCTCTTCCGACCATCAAGCATTTTATCCGTACTCCTGATGATGCATG
GTTACTCACCACTGCGATCCCCGGAAAAACAGCATTCCAGGTATTAGAAGAATATCCTGATTCAGGTGAA
AATATTGTTGATGCGCTGGCAGTGTTCCTGCGCCGGTTGCATTCGATTCCTGTTTGTAATTGTCCTTTTA
ACAGCGATCGCGTATTTCGTCTCGCTCAGGCGCAATCACGAATGAATAACGGTTTGGTTGATGCGAGTGA
TTTTGATGACGAGCGTAATGGCTGGCCTGTTGAACAAGTCTGGAAAGAAATGCATAAACTTTTGCCATTC
TCACCGGATTCAGTCGTCACTCATGGTGATTTCTCACTTGATAACCTTATTTTTGACGAGGGGAAATTAA
TAGGTTGTATTGATGTTGGACGAGTCGGAATCGCAGACCGATACCAGGATCTTGCCATCCTATGGAACTG
CCTCGGTGAGTTTTCTCCTTCATTACAGAAACGGCTTTTTCAAAAATATGGTATTGATAATCCTGATATG
AATAAATTGCAGTTTCATTTGATGCTCGATGAGTTTTTCTAATCAGAATTGGTTAATTGGTTGTAACACT
GGCAGAGCATTACGCTGACTTGACGGGACGGCGCAAGCTCATGACCAAAATCCCTTAACGTGAGTTACGC
GTCGTTCCACTGAGCGTCAGACCCCGTAGAAAAGATCAAAGGATCTTCTTGAGATCCTTTTTTTCTGCGC
GTAATCTGCTGCTTGCAAACAAAAAAACCACCGCTACCAGCGGTGGTTTGTTTGCCGGATCAAGAGCTAC
CAACTCTTTTTCCGAAGGTAACTGGCTTCAGCAGAGCGCAGATACCAAATACTGTCCTTCTAGTGTAGCC
GTAGTTAGGCCACCACTTCAAGAACTCTGTAGCACCGCCTACATACCTCGCTCTGCTAATCCTGTTACCA
GTGGCTGCTGCCAGTGGCGATAAGTCGTGTCTTACCGGGTTGGACTCAAGACGATAGTTACCGGATAAGG
CGCAGCGGTCGGGCTGAACGGGGGGTTCGTGCACACAGCCCAGCTTGGAGCGAACGACCTACACCGAACT
GAGATACCTACAGCGTGAGCATTGAGAAAGCGCCACGCTTCCCGAAGGGAGAAAGGCGGACAGGTATCCG
GTAAGCGGCAGGGTCGGAACAGGAGAGCGCACGAGGGAGCTTCCAGGGGGAAACGCCTGGTATCTTTATA
GTCCTGTCGGGTTTCGCCACCTCTGACTTGAGCGTCGATTTTTGTGATGCTCGTCAGGGGGGCGGAGCCT
ATGGAAAAACGCCAGCAACGCGGCCTTTTTACGGTTCCTGGCCTTTTGCTGGCCTTTTGCTCACATGTT
Features (pLannotate 1.2.2; 9 found; start..end, strand, type, name):
    121..213     +  CDS            lacI (fragment): lac repressor; lacI; The lac repressor binds to the lac operator to inhibit transcription in E. coli. This inhibition can be relieved by adding lactose or isopropyl-β-D-thiogalactopyranoside (IPTG).
    268..295     -  terminator     rrnB T2 terminator: transcription terminator T2 from the E. coli rrnB gene
    427..470     +  terminator     rrnB T1 terminator: Escherichia coli rrnB; transcription terminator T1 from the E. coli rrnB gene
    517..553     -  CDS            lacZα (fragment): LacZα fragment of β-galactosidase; lacZ fragment
    569..668     +  protein_bind   attL1: mutant version of attL; recombination site for the Gateway® LR reaction LR Clonase™
   1554..1653    -  protein_bind   attL2: mutant version of attL; recombination site for the Gateway® LR reaction LR Clonase™
   1671..1689    -  promoter       T7 promoter: promoter for bacteriophage T7 RNA polymerase
   1823..2632    +  CDS            KanR: aminoglycoside phosphotransferase; aph(3')-Ia; confers resistance to kanamycin in bacteria or G418 (Geneticin®) in eukaryotes
   2779..3367    +  rep_origin     ori: high-copy-number ColE1/pMB1/pBR322/pUC origin of replication
