[The description below was written by a language model from this plasmid's Addgene catalogue record and pLannotate feature annotations shown in this document.]
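Description:
pENTR D-TOPO-C3_7 is a Gateway entry clone built on the commercial pENTR/D-TOPO backbone (2,580 bp without insert), with a full deposited sequence of 3,429 nt. It is propagated in E. coli through a high-copy ColE1/pUC-type origin and selected with kanamycin via an aminoglycoside phosphotransferase (KanR) gene. The feature table also shows the usual backbone elements of this vector family. rrnB T1 and T2 transcription terminators sit upstream of the cloning region and shield the insert from read-through transcription from the backbone. A T7 promoter lies just outside attL2. Short lacI and lacZα fragments are annotated, which are most likely remnants or short sequence matches rather than functional genes.

The payload is a human genomic fragment described as an active pancreatic islet enhancer associated with SLC30A8 (ZnT8). According to the depositor it derives from an approximately 850 bp interval on chromosome 8 (hg18 coordinates) and was inserted by directional TOPO cloning. The annotation software assigns no feature to the insert itself, as expected for a non-coding regulatory sequence. It occupies the unannotated region between the attL1 and attL2 sites. These attL sites allow an LR Clonase reaction to move the enhancer, in a defined orientation, into any attR-containing destination vector. The record specifically mentions pGL4.23-Gateway as an example destination. The entry clone carries no reporter or eukaryotic promoter of its own, so it serves as a shuttle and archival source for the enhancer, which would be tested functionally only after transfer to a destination vector. The associated publication concerns islet enhancer clusters enriched in type 2 diabetes risk variants.
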