Addgene plasmid #60256: pENTR D-TOPO-C3_7
Purpose: This plasmid contains a human pancreatic islet active enhancer, which can be shuttled into a Gateway destination vector, such as pGL4.23-Gateway.
Depositing lab: Jorge Ferrer. Depositing organization: Imperial College London. Publication: Pancreatic islet enhancer clusters enriched in type 2 diabetes risk-associated variants. Pasquali L, Gaulton KJ, Rodriguez-Segui SA, Mularoni L, Miguel-Escalada I, Akerman I, Tena JJ, Moran I, Gomez-Marin C, van de Bunt M, Ponsa-Cobas J, Castro N, Nammo T, Cebola I, Garcia-Hurtado J, Maestro MA, Pattou F, Piemonti L, Berney T, Gloyn AL, Ravassard P, Gomez-Skarmeta JL, Muller F, McCarthy MI, Ferrer J. Nat Genet. 2014 Feb;46(2):136-43. doi: 10.1038/ng.2870. Epub 2014 Jan 12. PubMed 24413736.
Backbone
  Vector backbone: pENTR/D-TOPO
  Backbone manufacturer: Invitrogen
  Backbone size w/o insert (bp): 2580
  Vector type: Entry Vector
Growth in bacteria
  Bacterial resistance: Kanamycin, 50 μg/mL
  Growth temperature: 37°C
  Growth strain: DH5alpha
  Copy number: Unknown
Gene/Insert
  Gene/Insert name: SLC30A8 enhancer (alt name: SLC30A8)
  Species: H. sapiens (human)
  Entrez Gene: SLC30A8 (a.k.a. ZNT8, ZnT-8)
  Cloning method: TOPO Cloning
  Sequencing primers: 5′ M13 Fw; 3′ M13 Rev
Terms and licenses: Academic/Nonprofit Terms; Industry Terms: Not Available to Industry
Depositor comments: chromosome : chr8; start: 118326349 end: 118327201 (genomic position corresponds to the version of the human genome hg18) Fw primer used for cloning: CACCGGAGGTCAGAGTTGCCTACA Rv primer used for cloning: CATGGATTCAGGCCATTCCTGTCA
How to cite: pENTR D-TOPO-C3_7 was a gift from Jorge Ferrer (Addgene plasmid # 60256 ; http://n2t.net/addgene:60256 ; RRID:Addgene_60256)
